>Addgene plasmid #129778 | ORF18(E36A)-3xFLAG pCDNA4 | addgene full sequence | sequence record 257108 | Addgene NGS Result
GACGGATCGGGAGATCTCCCGATCCCCTATGGTGCACTCTCAGTACAATCTGCTCTGATGCCGCATAGTT
AAGCCAGTATCTGCTCCCTGCTTGTGTGTTGGAGGTCGCTGAGTAGTGCGCGAGCAAAATTTAAGCTACA
ACAAGGCAAGGCTTGACCGACAATTGCATGAAGAATCTGCTTAGGGTTAGGCGTTTTGCGCTGCTTCGCG
ATGTACGGGCCAGATATACGCGTTGACATTGATTATTGACTAGTTATTAATAGTAATCAATTACGGGGTC
ATTAGTTCATAGCCCATATATGGAGTTCCGCGTTACATAACTTACGGTAAATGGCCCGCCTGGCTGACCG
CCCAACGACCCCCGCCCATTGACGTCAATAATGACGTATGTTCCCATAGTAACGCCAATAGGGACTTTCC
ATTGACGTCAATGGGTGGAGTATTTACGGTAAACTGCCCACTTGGCAGTACATCAAGTGTATCATATGCC
AAGTACGCCCCCTATTGACGTCAATGACGGTAAATGGCCCGCCTGGCATTATGCCCAGTACATGACCTTA
TGGGACTTTCCTACTTGGCAGTACATCTACGTATTAGTCATCGCTATTACCATGGTGATGCGGTTTTGGC
AGTACATCAATGGGCGTGGATAGCGGTTTGACTCACGGGGATTTCCAAGTCTCCACCCCATTGACGTCAA
TGGGAGTTTGTTTTGGCACCAAAATCAACGGGACTTTCCAAAATGTCGTAACAACTCCGCCCCATTGACG
CAAATGGGCGGTAGGCGTGTACGGTGGGAGGTCTATATAAGCAGAGCTCTCCCTATCAGTGATAGAGATC
TCCCTATCAGTGATAGAGATCGTCGACGAGCTCGTTTAGTGAACCGTCAGATCGCCTGGAGACGCCATCC
ACGCTGTTTTGACCTCCATAGAAGACACCGGGACCGATCCAGCCTCCGGACTCTAGCGTTTAAACTTAAG
CTTGGTACCGAGCTCGGATCCACTAGTCCAGTGTGGTGGAATTCTGCAGATATGCTCGGAAAATACGTGT
GTGAGACCGAGCCGCTGAGCCCGGGGCTTAGGAGGCTCATGTGGCGCTTTTTGCAAAATAAGAATTTAAA
TACATTCCACGCCCAAGCGCTGCGTTTTATTCATTTGGTTCTCTGCAGGATGTACAATTTCGGTCTAAAT
GTGTACCTGTTAAGGGAGGCTACTGCCAATGCCGGGACCTACGACGAGGTGGTCCTGGGACGCAAGGTTC
CTGCGGAGGTGTGGAAGCTCGTGTACGATGGGCTCGAGGAGATGGGCGTGTCAAGTGAGATGCTGCTGTG
TGAGGCATACCGGGACAGCCTCTGGATGCACTTGAACGATAAGGTGGGGCTCTTGAGGGGCCTGGCGAAT
TATCTGTTTCACCGGCTAGGGGTCACCCACGACGTTCGCATCGCCCCGGAAAACCTGGTGGACGGAAACT
TTTTGTTTAATCTGGGAAGTGTGCTCCCCTGCAGGCTGCTCCTTGCGGCGGGCTACTGCCTCGCCTTTTG
GGGCAGCGATGAACACGAACGCTGGGTGCGCTTCTTCGCCCAGAAGCTTTTCATTTGCTACCTGATAGTC
TCCGGGCGTCTTATGACACAGAGGTCTCTGCTAGTTTGGGCCAGCGAAACGGGCTATCCCGGTCCGGTGG
AGGCAGTCTGTCGCGACATCCGCTCCATGTACGGCATACGAACGTATGCGGTCTCGGGTTATCTTCCGGC
TCCGTCCGAAGCGCAGCTGGCCTACCTTGGTGCGTTTAACAACAACGCGGTTTCAGATCCAGCACAGTGG
CGGCCGCTCGAGGGAGGCGGTGGAGCCGACTACAAGGACCACGACGGCGACTACAAGGACCACGACATCG
ACTACAAGGACGACGACGACAAGGGGCCCGTTTAAACCCGCTGATCAGCCTCGACTGTGCCTTCTAGTTG
CCAGCCATCTGTTGTTTGCCCCTCCCCCGTGCCTTCCTTGACCCTGGAAGGTGCCACTCCCACTGTCCTT
TCCTAATAAAATGAGGAAATTGCATCGCATTGTCTGAGTAGGTGTCATTCTATTCTGGGGGGTGGGGTGG
GGCAGGACAGCAAGGGGGAGGATTGGGAAGACAATAGCAGGCATGCTGGGGATGCGGTGGGCTCTATGGC
TTCTGAGGCGGAAAGAACCAGCTGGGGCTCTAGGGGGTATCCCC
[124 nt withheld, positions 2215-2338]
C
[91 nt withheld, positions 2340-2430]
A
[49 nt withheld, positions 2432-2480]
CCTTTGACGTTGGAGTCCACGTTCTTT
[37 nt withheld, positions 2508-2544]
ACCCTATCTCGGTCTATTCTTTTGATTTATAAGGGATTTTGCCGATTTCGGCCTATTGGTTAAAAAATGA
GCTGATTTAACAAAAATTTAACGCGAATTAATTCTGTGGAATGTGTGTCAGTTAGGGTGTGGAAAGTCCC
CAGGCTCCCCAGCAGGCAGAAGTATGCAAAGCATGCATCTCAATTAGTCAGCAACCAGGTGTGGAAAGTC
CCCAGGCTCCCCAGCAGGCAGAAGTATGCAAAGCATGCATCTCAATTAGTCAGCAACCATAGTCCCGCCC
CTAACTCCGCCCATCCCGCCCCTAACTCCGCCCAGTTCCGCCCATTCTCCGCCCCATGGCTGACTAATTT
TTTTTATTTATGCAGAGGCCGAGGCCGCCTCTGCCTCTGAGCTATTCCAGAAGTAGTGAGGAGGCTTTTT
TGGAGGCCTAGGCTTTTGCAAAAAGCTCCCGGGAGCTTGTATATCCATTTTCGGATCTGATCAGCACGTG
TTGACAATTAATCATCGGCATAGTATATCGGCATAGTATAATACGACAAGGTGAGGAACTAAACCATGGC
CAAGTTGACCAGTGCCGTTCCGGTGCTCACCGCGCGCGACGTCGCCGGAGCGGTCGAGTTCTGGACCGAC
CGGCTCGGGTTCTCCCGGGACTTCGTGGAGGACGACTTCGCCGGTGTGGTCCGGGACGACGTGACCCTGT
TCATCAGCGCGGTCCAGGACCAGGTGGTGCCGGACAACACCCTGGCCTGGGTGTGGGTGCGCGGCCTGGA
CGAGCTGTACGCCGAGTGGTCGGAGGTCGTGTCCACGAACTTCCGGGACGCCTCCGGGCCGGCCATGACC
GAGATCGGCGAGCAGCCGTGGGGGCGGGAGTTCGCCCTGCGCGACCCGGCCGGCAACTGCGTGCACTTCG
TGGCCGAGGAGCAGGACTGACACGTGCTACGAGATTTCGATTCCACCGCCGCCTTCTATGAAAGGTTGGG
CTTCGGAATCGTTTTCCGGGACGCCGGCTGGATGATCCTCCAGCGCGGGGATCTCATGCTGGAGTTCTTC
GCCCACCCCAACTTGTTTATTGCAGCTTATAATGGTTACAAATAAAGCAATAGCATCACAAATTTCACAA
ATAAAGCATTTTTTTCACTGCATTCTAGTTGTGGTTTGTCCAAACTCATCAATGTATCTTATCATGTCTG
TATACCGTCGACCTCTAGCTAGAGCTTGGCGTAATCATGGTCATAGCTGTTTCCTGTGTGAAATTGTTAT
CCGCTCACAATTCCACACAACATACGAGCCGGAAGCATAAAGTGTAAAGCCTGGGGTGCCTAATGAGTGA
GCTAACTCACATTAATTGCGTTGCGCTCACTGCCCGCTTTCCAGTCGGGAAACCTGTCGTGCCAGCTGCA
TTAATGAATCGGCCAACGCGCGGGGAGAGGCGGTTTGCGTATTGGGCGCTCTTCCGCTTCCTCGCTCACT
GACTCGCTGCGCTCGGTCGTTCGGCTGCGGCGAGCGGTATCAGCTCACTCAAAGGCGGTAATACGGTTAT
CCACAGAATCAGGGGATAACGCAGGAAAGAACATGTGAGCAAAAGGCCAGCAAAAGGCCAGGAACCGTAA
AAAGGCCGCGTTGCTGGCGTTTTTCCATAGGCTCCGCCCCCCTGACGAGCATCACAAAAATCGACGCTCA
AGTCAGAGGTGGCGAAACCCGACAGGACTATAAAGATACCAGGCGTTTCCCCCTGGAAGCTCCCTCGTGC
GCTCTCCTGTTCCGACCCTGCCGCTTACCGGATACCTGTCCGCCTTTCTCCCTTCGGGAAGCGTGGCGCT
TTCTCATAGCTCACGCTGTAGGTATCTCAGTTCGGTGTAGGTCGTTCGCTCCAAGCTGGGCTGTGTGCAC
GAACCCCCCGTTCAGCCCGACCGCTGCGCCTTATCCGGTAACTATCGTCTTGAGTCCAACCCGGTAAGAC
ACGACTTATCGCCACTGGCAGCAGCCACTGGTAACAGGATTAGCAGAGCGAGGTATGTAGGCGGTGCTAC
AGAGTTCTTGAAGTGGTGGCCTAACTACGGCTACACTAGAAGAACAGTATTTGGTATCTGCGCTCTGCTG
AAGCCAGTTACCTTCGGAAAAAGAGTTGGTAGCTCTTGATCCGGCAAACAAACCACCGCTGGTAGCGGTG
GTTTTTTTGTTTGCAAGCAGCAGATTACGCGCAGAAAAAAAGGATCTCAAGAAGATCCTTTGATCTTTTC
TACGGGGTCTGACGCTCAGTGGAACGAAAACTCACGTTAAGGGATTTTGGTCATGAGATTATCAAAAAGG
ATCTTCACCTAGATCCTTTTAAATTAAAAATGAAGTTTTAAATCAATCTAAAGTATATATGAGTAAACTT
GGTCTGACAGTTACCAATGCTTAATCAGTGAGGCACCTATCTCAGCGATCTGTCTATTTCGTTCATCCAT
AGTTGCCTGACTCCCCGTCGTGTAGATAACTACGATACGGGAGGGCTTACCATCTGGCCCCAGTGCTGCA
ATGATACCGCGAGACCCACGCTCACCGGCTCCAGATTTATCAGCAATAAACCAGCCAGCCGGAAGGGCCG
AGCGCAGAAGTGGTCCTGCAACTTTATCCGCCTCCATCCAGTCTATTAATTGTTGCCGGGAAGCTAGAGT
AAGTAGTTCGCCAGTTAATAGTTTGCGCAACGTTGTTGCCATTGCTACAGGCATCGTGGTGTCACGCTCG
TCGTTTGGTATGGCTTCATTCAGCTCCGGTTCCCAACGATCAAGGCGAGTTACATGATCCCCCATGTTGT
GCAAAAAAGCGGTTAGCTCCTTCGGTCCTCCGATCGTTGTCAGAAGTAAGTTGGCCGCAGTGTTATCACT
CATGGTTATGGCAGCACTGCATAATTCTCTTACTGTCATGCCATCCGTAAGATGCTTTTCTGTGACTGGT
GAGTACTCAACCAAGTCATTCTGAGAATAGTGTATGCGGCGACCGAGTTGCTCTTGCCCGGCGTCAATAC
GGGATAATACCGCGCCACATAGCAGAACTTTAAAAGTGCTCATCATTGGAAAACGTTCTTCGGGGCGAAA
ACTCTCAAGGATCTTACCGCTGTTGAGATCCAGTTCGATGTAACCCACTCGTGCACCCAACTGATCTTCA
GCATCTTTTACTTTCACCAGCGTTTCTGGGTGAGCAAAAACAGGAAGGCAAAATGCCGCAAAAAAGGGAA
TAAGGGCGACACGGAAATGTTGAATACTCATACTCTTCCTTTTTCAATATTATTGAAGCATTTATCAGGG
TTATTGTCTCATGAGCGGATACATATTTGAATGTATTTAGAAAAATAAACAAATAGGGGTTCCGCGCACA
TTTCCCCGAAAAGTGCCACCTGACGTC
Features (pLannotate 1.2.2; 23 found; start..end, strand, type, name):
     28..80      -  misc_feature   bom (fragment): basis of mobility region from pBR322
    235..614     +  enhancer       CMV enhancer: human cytomegalovirus immediate early enhancer
    615..818     +  promoter       CMV promoter: human cytomegalovirus (CMV) immediate early promoter
    820..839     +  promoter       PLtetO-1 promoter (fragment): modified phage lambda PL promoter with tet operator sites (Lutz and Bujard, 1997)
    841..860     +  promoter       PLtetO-1 promoter (fragment): modified phage lambda PL promoter with tet operator sites (Lutz and Bujard, 1997)
    868..901     +  promoter       TRE3GV promoter (fragment): 3rd-generation Tet-responsive promoter that can be activated by binding of Tet-On® 3G, optimized for retroviral and lentiviral vectors
   1032..1802    +  CDS            ORF18: UL79_HHV8P - Protein inferred from homology: Swiss-Prot protein existence level 3. Plays a role in the expression of late transcripts bridging viral DNA replication and late gene expression during infection. From Human herpesvirus 8 type P (isolate GK18) (HHV-8) (Kaposi's sarcoma-associated herpesvirus).
   1893..1913    +  CDS            FLAG (fragment): FLAG® epitope tag, followed by an enterokinase cleavage site
   1945..2169    +  polyA_signal   bGH poly(A) signal: bovine growth hormone polyadenylation signal
   2173..2194    +  promoter       SV40 promoter (fragment): SV40 enhancer and early promoter
   2215..2643    +  rep_origin     f1 ori (sequence partly withheld): f1 bacteriophage origin of replication; arrow indicates direction of (+) strand synthesis
   2657..2986    +  promoter       SV40 promoter: SV40 enhancer and early promoter
   3034..3081    +  promoter       EM7 promoter: synthetic bacterial promoter&nbsp
   3100..3474    +  CDS            BleoR: antibiotic-binding protein; Sh ble from Streptoalloteichus hindustanus; confers resistance to bleomycin, phleomycin, and Zeocin™
   3484..3609    +  CDS            ble (fragment): BLE_KLEPN - Experimental evidence at protein level: Swiss-Prot protein existence level 1. Binding protein with a strong affinity to the bleomycin family of antibiotics. Binds to CL990; an antimitotic-antibiotic compound. From Klebsiella pneumoniae.
   3604..3725    +  polyA_signal   SV40 poly(A) signal: SV40 polyadenylation signal
   3798..3814    -  protein_bind   lac operator: The lac repressor binds to the lac operator to inhibit transcription in E. coli. This inhibition can be relieved by adding lactose or isopropyl-β-D-thiogalactopyranoside (IPTG). lac repressor encoded by lacI
   3822..3852    -  promoter       lac promoter: promoter for the E. coli lac operon
   3867..3888    -  protein_bind   CAP binding site: CAP binding activates transcription in the presence of cAMP. E. coli catabolite activator protein
   3901..3993    -  CDS            lacI (fragment): lac repressor; lacI; The lac repressor binds to the lac operator to inhibit transcription in E. coli. This inhibition can be relieved by adding lactose or isopropyl-β-D-thiogalactopyranoside (IPTG).
   4176..4764    -  rep_origin     ori: high-copy-number ColE1/pMB1/pBR322/pUC origin of replication
   4935..5795    -  CDS            AmpR: β-lactamase; bla; confers resistance to ampicillin, carbenicillin, and related antibiotics
   5796..5900    -  promoter       AmpR promoter: bla
