[The description below was written by a language model from this plasmid's Addgene catalogue record and pLannotate feature annotations shown in this document.]
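Description:
ORF18(E36A)-3xFLAG pCDNA4 is a mammalian expression plasmid built on the pcDNA4/TO backbone, about 5.9 kb in total. It carries the 771 bp ORF18 coding sequence of Kaposi's sarcoma-associated herpesvirus (HHV-8) with a point mutation that changes glutamic acid 36 to alanine. The plasmid is maintained in E. coli at high copy through a ColE1/pUC-type origin and selected with ampicillin via the β-lactamase gene. An f1 origin is also present. For selection in mammalian cells, the backbone provides a Sh ble (bleomycin/Zeocin resistance) cassette. It is driven by the SV40 early promoter, with an EM7 promoter for bacterial expression, and ends in an SV40 polyadenylation signal.

ORF18 is transcribed from the human CMV immediate-early enhancer/promoter. Two short tet operator matches lie immediately downstream of this promoter, which is typical of the "TO" backbone. This arrangement gives constitutive expression in ordinary cells and allows tetracycline-regulated expression in cells that supply the Tet repressor. The open reading frame is fused at its C terminus to a backbone-encoded 3xFLAG epitope for detection or immunoprecipitation, although the automated annotation flags only a single FLAG fragment. The transcript is terminated by the bovine growth hormone polyadenylation signal.

ORF18 is annotated as a UL79-family protein that links viral DNA replication to late gene transcription. The associated study concerns the ORF18–ORF30 interaction required for KSHV late gene expression. The E36A variant was therefore probably made as part of a mutational analysis of that function, though the record does not state the specific phenotype of the substitution.
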