Addgene plasmid #129778: ORF18(E36A)-3xFLAG pCDNA4
Purpose: Expresses KSHV ORF18 (E36A) with Cterm 3xFLAG tag in mammalian cells
Depositing lab: Britt Glaunsinger. Depositing organization: University of California, Berkeley. Publication: The interaction between ORF18 and ORF30 is required for late gene expression in Kaposi's sarcoma-associated herpesvirus. Castaneda AF, Glaunsinger BA. J Virol. 2018 Oct 10. pii: JVI.01488-18. doi: 10.1128/JVI.01488-18. PubMed 30305361.
Backbone
  Vector backbone: pcDNA4/TO
  Backbone size w/o insert (bp): 5168
  Total vector size (bp): 5928
  Vector type: Mammalian Expression
Growth in bacteria
  Bacterial resistance: Ampicillin, 100 μg/mL
  Growth temperature: 37°C
  Growth strain: DH5alpha
  Copy number: High Copy
Gene/Insert
  Gene/Insert name: ORF18
  Species: Kaposi's sarcoma-associated herpesvirus (HHV-8)
  Insert size (bp): 771
  Mutation: changed Glutamic acid 36 to Alanine
  Entrez Gene: ORF18 (a.k.a. HHV8GK18_gp22)
  Promoter: CMV
  Tag / fusion protein: 3xFLAG (C terminal on backbone)
  Cloning method: Ligation Independent Cloning
  Sequencing primers: 5′ CGCAAATGGGCGGTAGGCGTG; 3′ TAGAAGGCACAGTCGAGG
Terms and licenses: Academic/Nonprofit Terms; Industry Terms: Not Available to Industry
How to cite: ORF18(E36A)-3xFLAG pCDNA4 was a gift from Britt Glaunsinger (Addgene plasmid # 129778 ; http://n2t.net/addgene:129778 ; RRID:Addgene_129778)
